Addgene plasmid #177012: pLIB-HIS-TEV-Cyclin-B
Purpose: Generate baculovirus for insect cell expression of Cyclin-B with N-terminal Polyhistidine-TEV
Depositing lab: Andrea Musacchio. Depositing organization: Max Planck Institute for Molecular Physiology. Publication: Reconstitution and use of highly active human CDK1:Cyclin-B:CKS1 complexes. Huis In 't Veld PJ, Wohlgemuth S, Koerner C, Muller F, Janning P, Musacchio A. Protein Sci. 2021 Nov 17. doi: 10.1002/pro.4233. PubMed 34791727.
Backbone
  Vector backbone: pLIB-HIS-TEV
  Backbone size w/o insert (bp): 5022
  Total vector size (bp): 6324
  Vector type: Insect Expression
  Selectable markers: Gentamicin
Growth in bacteria
  Bacterial resistance: Ampicillin, 100 μg/mL
  Growth temperature: 37°C
  Growth strain: DH5alpha
  Copy number: Unknown
Gene/Insert
  Gene/Insert name: Cyclin B1 (alt name: CCNB1)
  Species: H. sapiens (human)
  Mutation: codon-optimised for insect cell expression
  GenBank ID: NP_114172.1 P14635-1
  Entrez Gene: CCNB1 (a.k.a. CCNB)
  Tag / fusion protein: Polyhistidine-TEV (N terminal on backbone)
Terms and licenses: Academic/Nonprofit Terms; Industry Terms: Not Available to Industry
How to cite: pLIB-HIS-TEV-Cyclin-B was a gift from Andrea Musacchio (Addgene plasmid # 177012 ; http://n2t.net/addgene:177012 ; RRID:Addgene_177012)
