[The description below was written by a language model from this plasmid's Addgene catalogue record and pLannotate feature annotations shown in this document.]
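Description:
pLIB-HIS-TEV-Cyclin-B is a 6.3 kb baculovirus transfer plasmid for insect cell expression, built on the pLIB-HIS-TEV backbone. It is maintained in E. coli through a high-copy ColE1/pUC-type origin and selected with ampicillin (AmpR under its own bla promoter); an f1 origin is also present. The expression cassette and a gentamicin acetyltransferase gene (GmR, driven by the class 1 integron Pc promoter) lie between the Tn7R and Tn7L mini-Tn7 ends. This arrangement allows Tn7 transposition of that whole segment into a baculoviral bacmid, with gentamicin serving as the marker for the transposed element. A single loxP site sits just upstream of the cassette and could serve for Cre-mediated fusion with other plasmids, although the record does not describe such a use.

The payload is human Cyclin B1 (CCNB1), codon-optimised for insect cells. Transcription is driven by the Autographa californica polyhedrin promoter, a very late and strong baculoviral promoter, and terminated by an SV40 polyadenylation signal. The backbone supplies an N-terminal polyhistidine tag followed by a TEV protease recognition site, so the protein can be captured by metal-affinity chromatography and the tag then cleaved off. Several short annotations (lacZα, bom, R6K γ ori, large T antigen and SET1 fragments) appear to be backbone remnants or partial sequence matches rather than functional parts.

The stated purpose is to generate baculovirus for producing His-TEV-tagged Cyclin B in insect cells. The associated publication concerns reconstitution of active human CDK1:Cyclin-B:CKS1 complexes, indicating use in recombinant protein production for biochemical work.
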