Features (pLannotate 1.2.2; 20 found; start..end, strand, type, name):
     81..97      +  CDS            lacZα (fragment): LacZα fragment of β-galactosidase; lacZ fragment
    102..556     +  rep_origin     f1 ori (sequence partly withheld): f1 bacteriophage origin of replication; arrow indicates direction of (+) strand synthesis
    582..686     +  promoter       AmpR promoter: bla
    687..1547    +  CDS            AmpR: β-lactamase; bla; confers resistance to ampicillin, carbenicillin, and related antibiotics
   1718..2306    +  rep_origin     ori: high-copy-number ColE1/pMB1/pBR322/pUC origin of replication
   2492..2543    -  misc_feature   bom (fragment): basis of mobility region from pBR322
   2611..2835    -  mobile_element Tn7R: mini-Tn7 element (right end of the Tn7 transposon) Tn7
   2902..3435    -  CDS            GmR: gentamycin acetyltransferase; aacC1; confers resistance to gentamycin
   3624..3652    -  promoter       Pc promoter: intI1 (promoter lies within the coding sequence); class 1 integron promoter
   3630..3992    -  CDS            YPR2_ECOLX (fragment): Protein predicted: Swiss-Prot protein existence level 4. From Escherichia coli.
   3992..4019    -  rep_origin     R6K γ ori (fragment): γ replication origin from E. coli plasmid R6K; requires the R6K initiator protein pi for replication
   4048..4081    +  protein_bind   loxP: Cre-mediated recombination occurs in the 8-bp core sequence (GCATACAT). Cre recombinase
   4129..4220    +  promoter       polyhedrin promoter: polh from Autographa californica; promoter for the baculovirus polyhedrin gene
   4273..4292    +  CDS            8xHis (fragment): 8xHis affinity tag
   4314..4334    +  CDS            TEV site (sequence partly withheld): tobacco etch virus (TEV) protease recognition and cleavage site
   4347..5645    +  CDS            CCNB1 (sequence withheld): CCNB1_HUMAN - Also known as CCNB. Experimental evidence at protein level: Swiss-Prot protein existence level 1. Essential for the control of the cell cycle at the G2/M (mitosis) transition. From Homo sapiens (Human).
   5727..5810    +  CDS            large T antigen (fragment): large T antigen from SV40 (simian virus 40)
   5833..5967    +  polyA_signal   SV40 poly(A) signal: SV40 polyadenylation signal
   5996..6045    +  CDS            SET1 (fragment): solubility-enhancement tag derived from T7 phage gene 10B
   6077..6242    -  mobile_element Tn7L: mini-Tn7 element (left end of the Tn7 transposon) Tn7
>Addgene plasmid #177012 | pLIB-HIS-TEV-Cyclin-B | addgene full sequence | sequence record 348852 | Addgene NGS Result
TTCTCTGTCACAGAATGAAAATTTTTCTGTCATCTCTTCGTTATTAATGTTTGTAATTGACTGAATATCA
ACGCTTATTTGCAGCCTGAATGGCGAATGGG
[124 nt withheld, positions 102-225]
C
[91 nt withheld, positions 227-317]
A
[49 nt withheld, positions 319-367]
CCTTTGACGTTGGAGTCCACGTTCTT
[37 nt withheld, positions 394-430]
ACCCTATCTCGGTCTATTCTTTTGATTTATAAGGGATTTTGCCGATTTCGGCCTATTGGTTAAAAAATGA
GCTGATTTAACAAAAATTTAACGCGAATTTTAACAAAATATTAACGCTTACAATTTAGGTGGCACTTTTC
GGGGAAATGTGCGCGGAACCCCTATTTGTTTATTTTTCTAAATACATTCAAATATGTATCCGCTCATGAG
ACAATAACCCTGATAAATGCTTCAATAATATTGAAAAAGGAAGAGTATGAGTATTCAACATTTCCGTGTC
GCCCTTATTCCCTTTTTTGCGGCATTTTGCCTTCCTGTTTTTGCTCACCCAGAAACGCTGGTGAAAGTAA
AAGATGCTGAAGATCAGTTGGGTGCACGAGTGGGTTACATCGAACTGGATCTCAACAGCGGTAAGATCCT
TGAGAGTTTTCGCCCCGAAGAACGTTTTCCAATGATGAGCACTTTTAAAGTTCTGCTATGTGGCGCGGTA
TTATCCCGTATTGACGCCGGGCAAGAGCAACTCGGTCGCCGCATACACTATTCTCAGAATGACTTGGTTG
AGTACTCACCAGTCACAGAAAAGCATCTTACGGATGGCATGACAGTAAGAGAATTATGCAGTGCTGCCAT
AACCATGAGTGATAACACTGCGGCCAACTTACTTCTGACAACGATCGGAGGACCGAAGGAGCTAACCGCT
TTTTTGCACAACATGGGGGATCATGTAACTCGCCTTGATCGTTGGGAACCGGAGCTGAATGAAGCCATAC
CAAACGACGAGCGTGACACCACGATGCCTGTAGCAATGGCAACAACGTTGCGCAAACTATTAACTGGCGA
ACTACTTACTCTAGCTTCCCGGCAACAATTAATAGACTGGATGGAGGCGGATAAAGTTGCAGGACCACTT
CTGCGCTCGGCCCTTCCGGCTGGCTGGTTTATTGCTGATAAATCTGGAGCCGGTGAGCGTGGGTCTCGCG
GTATCATTGCAGCACTGGGGCCAGATGGTAAGCCCTCCCGTATCGTAGTTATCTACACGACGGGGAGTCA
GGCAACTATGGATGAACGAAATAGACAGATCGCTGAGATAGGTGCCTCACTGATTAAGCATTGGTAACTG
TCAGACCAAGTTTACTCATATATACTTTAGATTGATTTAAAACTTCATTTTTAATTTAAAAGGATCTAGG
TGAAGATCCTTTTTGATAATCTCATGACCAAAATCCCTTAACGTGAGTTTTCGTTCCACTGAGCGTCAGA
CCCCGTAGAAAAGATCAAAGGATCTTCTTGAGATCCTTTTTTTCTGCGCGTAATCTGCTGCTTGCAAACA
AAAAAACCACCGCTACCAGCGGTGGTTTGTTTGCCGGATCAAGAGCTACCAACTCTTTTTCCGAAGGTAA
CTGGCTTCAGCAGAGCGCAGATACCAAATACTATTCTTCTAGTGTAGCCGTAGTTAGGCCACCACTTCAA
GAACTCTGTAGCACCGCCTACATACCTCGCTCTGCTAATCCTGTTACCAGTGGCTGCTGCCAGTGGCGAT
AAGTCGTGTCTTACCGGGTTGGACTCAAGACGATAGTTACCGGATAAGGCGCAGCGGTCGGGCTGAACGG
GGGGTTCGTGCACACAGCCCAGCTTGGAGCGAACGACCTACACCGAACTGAGATACCTACAGCGTGAGCT
ATGAGAAAGCGCCACGCTTCCCGAAGGGAGAAAGGCGGACAGGTATCCGGTAAGCGGCAGGGTCGGAACA
GGAGAGCGCACGAGGGAGCTTCCAGGGGGAAACGCCTGGTATCTTTATAGTCCTGTCGGGTTTCGCCACC
TCTGACTTGAGCGTCGATTTTTGTGATGCTCGTCAGGGGGGCGGAGCCTATGGAAAAACGCCAGCAACGC
GGCCTTTTTACGGTTCCTGGCCTTTTGCTGGCCTTTTGCTCACATGTTCTTTCCTGCGTTATCCCCTGAT
TCTGTGGATAACCGTATTACCGCCTTTGAGTGAGCTGATACCGCTCGCCGCAGCCGAACGACCGAGCGCA
GCGAGTCAGTGAGCGAGGAAGCGGAAGAGCGCCTGATGCGGTATTTTCTCCTTACGCATCTGTGCGGTAT
TTCACACCGCATAGACCAGCCGCGTAACCTGGCAAAATCGGTTACGGTTGAGTAATAAATGGATGCCCTG
CGTAAGCGGGTGTGGGCGGACAATAAAGTCTTAAACTGAACAAAATAGATCTAAACTATGACAATAAAGT
CTTAAACTAGACAGAATAGTTGTAAACTGAAATCAGTCCAGTTATGCTGTGAAAAAGCATACTGGACTTT
TGTTATGGCTAAAGCAAACTCTTCATTTTCTGAAGTGCAAATTGCCCGTCGTATTAAAGAGGGGCGTGGC
CAAGGGCATGGTAAAGACTATATTCGCGGCGTTGTGACAATTTACCGAACAACTCCGCGGCCGGGAAGCC
GATCTCGGCTTGAACGAATTGTTAGGTGGCGGTACTTGGGTCGATATCAAAGTGCATCACTTCTTCCCGT
ATGCCCAACTTTGTATAGAGAGCCACTGCGGGATCGTCACCGTAATCTGCTTGCACGTAGATCACATAAG
CACCAAGCGCGTTGGCCTCATGCTTGAGGAGATTGATGAGCGCGGTGGCAATGCCCTGCCTCCGGTGCTC
GCCGGAGACTGCGAGATCATAGATATAGATCTCACTACGCGGCTGCTCAAACTTGGGCAGAACGTAAGCC
GCGAGAGCGCCAACAACCGCTTCTTGGTCGAAGGCAGCAAGCGCGATGAATGTCTTACTACGGAGCAAGT
TCCCGAGGTAATCGGAGTCCGGCTGATGTTGGGAGTAGGTGGCTACGTCTCCGAACTCACGACCGAAAAG
ATCAAGAGCAGCCCGCATGGATTTGACTTGGTCAGGGCCGAGCCTACATGTGCGAATGATGCCCATACTT
GAGCCACCTAACTTTGTTTTAGGGCGACTGCCCTGCTGCGTAACATCGTTGCTGCTGCGTAACATCGTTG
CTGCTCCATAACATCAAACATCGACCCACGGCGTAACGCGCTTGCTGCTTGGATGCCCGAGGCATAGACT
GTACAAAAAAACAGTCATAACAAGCCATGAAAACCGCCACTGCGCCGTTACCACCGCTGCGTTCGGTCAA
GGTTCTGGACCAGTTGCGTGAGCGCATACGCTACTTGCATTACAGTTTACGAACCGAACAGGCTTATGTC
AACTGGGTTTGTGCCTTCATCCGTTTCCACGGTGTGCGTCACCCGGCAACCTTGGGCAGCAGCGAAGTCG
AGGCATTTCTGTCCTGGCTGGCGAACGAGCGCAAGGTTTCGGTCTCCACGCATCGTCAGGCATTGGCGGC
CTTGCTGTTCTTCTACGGCAAGGTGCTGTGCACGGATCTGCCCTTGCTTCAGGAGATCGGTAGACCTCGG
CCGTCGCGGCGCTTGCCGGTGGTGCTGACCCCGGATGAAGTGGTTCGCATCCTCGGTTTTCTGGAAGGCG
AGCATCGTTTGTTCGCCCAGGACTCTAGCTATAGTTCTAGTGGTTGGCTACAGCTTTGTTTGTACTATCA
ACAGGTTGAACTGCTGATCAACAGATCCTCTACGCGGCCGCGGTACCATAACTTCGTATAGCATACATTA
TACGAAGTTATCTGGTTTTACTAGTATCGATTCGCGACCTACTCCGGAATATTAATAGATCATGGAGATA
ATTAAAATGATAACCATCTCGCAAATAAATAAGTATTTTACTGTTTTCGTAACAGTTTTGTAATAAAAAA
ACCTATAAATATTCCGGATTATTCATACCGTCCCACCATCGGGCGCGGATCTATGTCGTACTACCATCAC
CATCACCATCACGATTACGATATCCCAACGACCGAAAACCTGTATTTTCAG
[1314 nt withheld, positions 4332-5645]
TAAGTCGACGAGCTCACTAGTCGCGGCCGCTTTCGAATCTAGAGCCTGCAGTCTCGACAAGCTTGTCGAG
AAGTACTAGAGGATCATAATCAGCCATACCACATTTGTAGAGGTTTTACTTGCTTTAAAAAACCTCCCAC
ACCTCCCCCTGAACCTGAAACATAAAATGAATGCAATTGTTGTTGTTAACTTGTTTATTGCAGCTTATAA
TGGTTACAAATAAAGCAATAGCATCACAAATTTCACAAATAAAGCATTTTTTTCACTGCATTCTAGTTGT
GGTTTGTCCAAACTCATCAATGTATCTTATCATGTCTGGATCTGATCACTGCTTGAGCCTAGAAGATCCG
GCTGCTAACAAAGCCCGAAAGGAAGCTGAGTTGGCTGCTGCCACCGCTGAGCAATAACTATCATAACCCC
TAGGAGATCCGAACCAGATAAGTGAAATCTAGTTCCAAACTATTTTGTCATTTTTAATTTTCGTATTAGC
TTACGACGCTACACCCAGTTCCCATCTATTTTGTCACTCTTCCCTAAATAATCCTTAAAAACTCCATTTC
CACCCCTCCCAGTTCCCAACTATTTTGTCCGCCCACAGCGGGGCATTTTTCTTCCTGTTATGTTTTTAAT
CAAACATCCTGCCAACTCCATGTGACAAACCGTCATCTTCGGCTACTTT
